Addgene plasmid #146501: pAc5.1B-HA-DmDCP1_1-327-dsRNAres_H
Purpose: Insect Expression of DmDCP1_1-327
Depositing lab: Elisa Izaurralde. Depositing organization: Max Planck Institute for Developmental Biology. Publication: DCP1 forms asymmetric trimers to assemble into active mRNA decapping complexes in metazoa. Tritschler F, Braun JE, Motz C, Igreja C, Haas G, Truffault V, Izaurralde E, Weichenrieder O. Proc Natl Acad Sci U S A. 2009 Dec 22. 106(51):21591-6. 10.1073/pnas.0909871106 PubMed 19966221.
Backbone
  Vector backbone: Unknown
  Vector type: Insect Expression
Growth in bacteria
  Bacterial resistance: Ampicillin, 100 μg/mL
  Growth temperature: 37°C
  Growth strain: DH5alpha
  Copy number: Low Copy
Gene/Insert
  Gene/Insert name: DmDCP1_1-327
  Species: D. melanogaster (fly)
  Entrez Gene: Dcp1 (a.k.a. anon-WO0118547.163, CG11183, Dcp-1, DCP1, Dcp1p, dDcp1, dDCP1, Dmel\CG11183)
  Cloning method: Unknown
Terms and licenses: Academic/Nonprofit Terms; Industry Terms: Not Available to Industry
Depositor comments: ORF extracted from NCBI: NM_137998.2 Plasmids from this collection were made available to the research community and donated after the lab closed. Please note that the sequence provided by the depositing laboratory may be theoretical/predicted or based on Sanger sequencing results. There may be discrepancies between sequencing results obtained by Addgene and the depositor sequence. If an Addgene verified sequence is not available, please contact before placing your order to request that our lab fully sequence the plasmid.
How to cite: pAc5.1B-HA-DmDCP1_1-327-dsRNAres_H was a gift from Elisa Izaurralde (Addgene plasmid # 146501 ; http://n2t.net/addgene:146501 ; RRID:Addgene_146501)
