[The description below was written by a language model from this plasmid's Addgene catalogue record and pLannotate feature annotations shown in this document.]
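Description:
pAc5.1B-HA-DmDCP1_1-327-dsRNAres_H is a 6,352 nt insect expression plasmid for producing an HA-tagged, C-terminally truncated form of the Drosophila melanogaster decapping factor DCP1 (residues 1–327, with the open reading frame derived from an NCBI reference mRNA). The catalogue lists the backbone as unknown, although the name and the annotated features point to a pAc5.1-type vector. Expression is driven by the constitutive D. melanogaster actin 5C (Ac5) promoter, which is widely used in cultured fly cells, and is terminated by an SV40 polyadenylation signal. Immediately downstream of the promoter the annotation detects a short 27 nt match to the 3xHA feature, a length consistent with a single HA epitope at the N-terminus. The DCP1 coding region itself is not annotated but would occupy the interval between this tag and a vector-encoded V5 epitope. The record does not indicate whether the V5 tag is read in frame with the insert or lies beyond a stop codon.

The "dsRNAres" element of the name suggests a version of the coding sequence made resistant to a double-stranded RNA. This would suit complementation experiments in which endogenous DCP1 is depleted by RNAi and the tagged fragment is re-expressed, but the record does not describe the changes made. For propagation in E. coli the plasmid carries a ColE1/pUC-type origin and a β-lactamase gene with its own promoter, conferring ampicillin resistance. The catalogue lists it as low copy even though the origin is annotated as high-copy. Short fragments matching SV40 large T antigen and a tetracycline resistance gene appear to be non-functional backbone remnants. No selectable marker for insect cells is annotated. The sequence is depositor-supplied and may be theoretical rather than fully verified.
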