Features (pLannotate 1.2.2; 9 found; start..end, strand, type, name):
     56..2568    +  promoter       Ac5 promoter: Drosophila melanogaster actin 5C promoter
   2594..2620    +  CDS            3xHA (fragment): three tandem HA epitope tags
   3637..3678    +  CDS            V5 tag: epitope tag from simian virus 5
   3778..3912    -  polyA_signal   SV40 poly(A) signal: SV40 polyadenylation signal
   3935..4019    -  CDS            large T antigen (fragment): large T antigen from SV40 (simian virus 40)
   4020..4490    +  CDS            TcR (fragment): tetracycline efflux protein; tet; confers resistance to tetracycline
   4534..5122    -  rep_origin     ori: high-copy-number ColE1/pMB1/pBR322/pUC origin of replication
   5293..6153    -  CDS            AmpR: β-lactamase; bla; confers resistance to ampicillin, carbenicillin, and related antibiotics
   6154..6258    -  promoter       AmpR promoter: bla
>Addgene plasmid #146501 | pAc5.1B-HA-DmDCP1_1-327-dsRNAres_H | depositor full sequence | sequence record 288947 | Full Sequence
CTTCAAGGAATTAATTCTATATTCTAAAAACACAAATGATACTTCTAAAAAAAATCATGAATGGCATCAA
CTCTGAATCAAATCTTTGCAGATGCACCTACTTCTCATTTCCACTGTCACATCATTTTTCCAGATCTCGC
TGCCTGTTATGTGGCCCACAAACCAAGACACGTTTTATGGCCATTAAAGCTGGCTGATCGTCGCCAAACA
CCAAATACATATCAATATGTACATTCGAGAAAGAAGCGATCAAAGAAGCGTCTTCGGGCGAGTAGGAGAA
TGCGGAGGAGAAGGAGAACGAGCTGATCTAGTATCTCTCCACAATCCAATGCCAACTGACCAACTGGCCA
TATTCGGAGCAATTTGAAGCCAATTTCCATCGCCTGGCGATCGCTCCATTCTTGGCTATATGTTTTTCAC
CGTTCCCGGGGCCATTTTCAAAGACTCGTCGGTAAGATAAGATTGTGTCACTCGCTGTCTCTCTTCATTT
GTCGAAGAATGCTGAGGAATTTCGCGATGACGTCGGCGAGTATTTTGAAGAATGAGAATAATTTGTATTT
ATACGAAAATCAGTTAGTGGAATTTTCTACAAAAACATGTTATCTATAGATAATTTTGTTGCAAAATATG
TTGACTATGACAAAGATTGTATGTATATACCTTTAATGTATTCTCATTTTCTTATGTATTTATAATGGCA
ATGATGATACTGATGATATTTTAAGATGATGCCAGACCACAGGCTGATTTCTGCGTCTTTTGCCGAACGC
AGTGCATGTGCGGTTGTTGTTTTTTGGAATAGTTTCAATTTTCGGACTGTCCGCTTTGATTTCAGTTTCT
TGGCTTATTCAAAAAGCAAAGTAAAGCCAAAAAAGCGAGATGGCAATACCAAATGCGGCAAAACGGTAGT
GGAAGGAAAGGGGTGCGGGGCAGCGGAAGGAAGGGTGGGGCGGGGCGTGGCGGGGTCTGTGGCTGGGCGC
GACGTCACCGACGTTGGAGCCACTCCTTTGACCATGTGTGCGTGTGTGTATTATTCGTGTCTCGCCACTC
GCCGGTTGTTTTTTTCTTTTTATCTCGCTCTCTCTAGCGCCATCTCGTACGCATGCTCAACGCACCGCAT
GTTGCCGTGTCCTTTATGCGTCATTTTGGCTCGAAATAGGCAATTATTTAAACAAAGATTAGTCAACGAA
AACGCTAAAATAAATAAGTCTACAATATGGTTACTTATTGCCATGTGTGTGCAGCCAACGATAGCAACAA
AAGCAACAACACAGTGGCTTTCCCTCTTTCACTTTTTGTTTGCAAGCGCGTGCGAGCAAGACGGCACGAC
CGGCAAACGCAATTACGCTGACAAAGAGCAGACGAAGTTTTGGCCGAAAAACATCAAGGCGCCTGATACG
AATGCATTTGCAATAACAATTGCGATATTTAATATTGTTTATGAAGCTGTTTGACTTCAAAACACACAAA
AAAAAAAATAAAACAAATTATTTGAAAGAGAATTAGGAATCGGACAGCTTATCGTTACGGGCTAACAGCA
CACCGAGACGAAATAGCTTACCTGACGTCACAGCCTCTGGAAGAACTGCCGCCAAGCAGAGAGAGAGAGA
AAAAGAGGGAGAGCAGCTTAGACCGCATGTGCTTGTGTGTGAGGCGTCTCTCTCTTCGTCTCCTGTTTGC
GCAAACGCATAGACTGCACTGAGAAAATCGATTACCTATTTTTTATGAATGAATATTTGCACTATTACTA
TTCAAAACTATTAAGATAGCAATCACATTCAATAGCCAAATACTATACCACCTGAGCGATGCAACGAAAT
GATCAATTTGAGCAAAAATGCTGCATATTTAGGACGGCATCATTATAGAAATGCTTCTTGCTGTGTACTT
TTCTCTCGTCTGGCAGCTGTTTCGCCGTTATTGTTAAAACCGGCTTAAGTTAGGTGTGTTTTCTACGACT
AGTGATGCCCCTACTAGAAGATGTGTGTTGCACAAATGTCCCTGAATAACCAATTTGAAGTGCAGATAGC
AGTAAACGTAAGCTAATATGAATATTATTTAACTGTAATGTTTTAATATCGCTGGACATTACTAATAAAC
CCACTATAAACACATGTACATATGTATGTTTTGGCATACAATGAGTAGTTGGGGAAAAAATGTGTAAAAG
CACCGTGACCATCACAGCATAAAGATAACCAGCTGAAGTATCGAATATGAGTAACCCCCAAATTGAATCA
CATGCCGCAACTGATAGGACCCATGGAAGTACACTCTTCATGGCGATATACAAGACACACACAAGCACGA
ACACCCAGTTGCGGAGGAAATTCTCCGTAAATGAAAACCCAATCGGCGAACAATTCATACCCATATATGG
TAAAAGTTTTGAACGCGACTTGAGAGCGGAGAGCATTGCGGCTGATAAGGTTTTAGCGCTAAGCGGGCTT
TATAAAACGGGCTGCGGGACCAGTTTTCATATCACTACCGTTTGAGTTCTTGTGCTGTGTGGATACTCCT
CCCGACACAAAGCCGCTCCATCAGCCAGCAGTCGTCTAATCCAGAGACCCCGGATCGGGGTACCAACATG
GCTTACCCATACGATGTTCCAGATTACGCTATGGCAGATGAATCGATAACCCGCATGAATTTGGCCGCGA
TAAAAAAGATAGATCCATATGCGAAAGAAATAGTCGACAGCTCGAGCCATGTGGCGTTTTATACCTTTAA
TAGCTCGCAAAATGAATGGGAGAAAACGGACGTAGAAGGGGCGTTTTTCATCTATCATCGGAATGCCGAA
CCGTTCCATAGTATATTTATTAATAACCGGTTGAATACGACCTCCTTTGTAGAGCCGATAACGGGATCGT
TGGAACTCCAAAGCCAACCTCCGTTTCTCCTGTATCGGAATGAACGGAGCCGCATACGGGGGTTTTGGTT
TTATAATTCCGAAGAATGTGATCGTATATCGGGGCTCGTCAATGGCCTCCTGAAAAGCAAAGACCAAGGC
ACCAACGGGCAAGCGCAACGCCATGTGAGCGCACCGCAGCAACCCAAACAGGATTCCTCCCAACCAGCGT
CCATCTTTAATATGCTCACGAAAGCACAAAAGGATTATAACGCGCAAGTATCCGGGGGCCAACCTAAGAC
CCCGAGCGCCGAGAATGTGACCGCGGGGAACGTCCTGAAATTTTTCGAGAGCGCAAAACAAGCGACCGCC
GAATCGTTGTTTCATCGTGTGCAACCCCTGAGCGTCGATCAATTGGAGAAGCAACAGCGCGCCGCAACCC
CGGGGGAGGACCTCCTGCCGCCTGCCGGACGTGATAACCATGAGTCGAGGTTGTCACCGTTTCAAAAAAT
GCAACAGCTTAACATTCAGCTCCTGAGCGACCTGAAGATCGGTAAAAGCTACGCTACGGCTCAATCTCCG
ACAGTCGCCCCGTCCTCGTCGGCGCTGATGGCCAACGACGATGCCGGCAAGTGCTTGCGGAGACTGCTGG
CTGGCGACAAGCCCGGGCCGGCCCTCATGCCGCCCACCATGTTCGACGCGCCCAACAACGGCAATCCGGA
GCCACAGCAGCCACAGCAGCCACAGCAGTAAGCGGCCGCTCGAGTCTAGAGGGCCCGCGGTTCGAAGGTA
AGCCTATCCCTAACCCTCTCCTCGGTCTCGATTCTACGCGTACCGGTCATCATCACCATCACCATTGAGT
TTAAACCCGCTGATCAGCCTCGACTGTGCCTTCTAAGGCCTGAGCTCGCTGATCAGCCTCGATCGAGGAT
CCAGACATGATAAGATACATTGATGAGTTTGGACAAACCACAACTAGAATGCAGTGAAAAAAATGCTTTA
TTTGTGAAATTTGTGATGCTATTGCTTTATTTGTAACCATTATAAGCTGCAATAAACAAGTTAACAACAA
CAATTGCATTCATTTTATGTTTCAGGTTCAGGGGGAGGTGTGGGAGGTTTTTTAAAGCAAGTAAAACCTC
TACAAATGTGGTATGGCTGATTATGATCAGTCGACCGATGCCCTTGAGAGCCTTCAACCCAGTCAGCTCC
TTCCGGTGGGCGCGGGGCATGACTATCGTCGCCGCACTTATGACTGTCTTCTTTATCATGCAACTCGTAG
GACAGGTGCCGGCAGCGCTCTGGGTCATTTTCGGCGAGGACCGCTTTCGCTGGAGCGCGACGATGATCGG
CCTGTCGCTTGCGGTATTCGGAATCTTGCACGCCCTCGCTCAAGCCTTCGTCACTGGTCCCGCCACCAAA
CGTTTCGGCGAGAAGCAGGCCATTATCGCCGGCATGGCGGCCGACGCGCTGGGCTACGTCTTGCTGGCGT
TCGCGACGCGAGGCTGGATGGCCTTCCCCATTATGATTCTTCTCGCTTCCGGCGGCATCGGGATGCCCGC
GTTGCAGGCCATGCTGTCCAGGCAGGTAGATGACGACCATCAGGGACAGCTTCAAGGATCGCTCGCGGCT
CTTACCAGCCAGCAAAAGGCCAGGAACCGTAAAAAGGCCGCGTTGCTGGCGTTTTTCCATAGGCTCCGCC
CCCCTGACGAGCATCACAAAAATCGACGCTCAAGTCAGAGGTGGCGAAACCCGACAGGACTATAAAGATA
CCAGGCGTTTCCCCCTGGAAGCTCCCTCGTGCGCTCTCCTGTTCCGACCCTGCCGCTTACCGGATACCTG
TCCGCCTTTCTCCCTTCGGGAAGCGTGGCGCTTTCTCAATGCTCACGCTGTAGGTATCTCAGTTCGGTGT
AGGTCGTTCGCTCCAAGCTGGGCTGTGTGCACGAACCCCCCGTTCAGCCCGACCGCTGCGCCTTATCCGG
TAACTATCGTCTTGAGTCCAACCCGGTAAGACACGACTTATCGCCACTGGCAGCAGCCACTGGTAACAGG
ATTAGCAGAGCGAGGTATGTAGGCGGTGCTACAGAGTTCTTGAAGTGGTGGCCTAACTACGGCTACACTA
GAAGGACAGTATTTGGTATCTGCGCTCTGCTGAAGCCAGTTACCTTCGGAAAAAGAGTTGGTAGCTCTTG
ATCCGGCAAACAAACCACCGCTGGTAGCGGTGGTTTTTTTGTTTGCAAGCAGCAGATTACGCGCAGAAAA
AAAGGATCTCAAGAAGATCCTTTGATCTTTTCTACGGGGTCTGACGCTCAGTGGAACGAAAACTCACGTT
AAGGGATTTTGGTCATGAGATTATCAAAAAGGATCTTCACCTAGATCCTTTTAAATTAAAAATGAAGTTT
TAAATCAATCTAAAGTATATATGAGTAAACTTGGTCTGACAGTTACCAATGCTTAATCAGTGAGGCACCT
ATCTCAGCGATCTGTCTATTTCGTTCATCCATAGTTGCCTGACTCCCCGTCGTGTAGATAACTACGATAC
GGGAGGGCTTACCATCTGGCCCCAGTGCTGCAATGATACCGCGAGACCCACGCTCACCGGCTCCAGATTT
ATCAGCAATAAACCAGCCAGCCGGAAGGGCCGAGCGCAGAAGTGGTCCTGCAACTTTATCCGCCTCCATC
CAGTCTATTAATTGTTGCCGGGAAGCTAGAGTAAGTAGTTCGCCAGTTAATAGTTTGCGCAACGTTGTTG
CCATTGCTGCAGGCATCGTGGTGTCACGCTCGTCGTTTGGTATGGCTTCATTCAGCTCCGGTTCCCAACG
ATCAAGGCGAGTTACATGATCCCCCATGTTGTGCAAAAAAGCGGTTAGCTCCTTCGGTCCTCCGATCGTT
GTCAGAAGTAAGTTGGCCGCAGTGTTATCACTCATGGTTATGGCAGCACTGCATAATTCTCTTACTGTCA
TGCCATCCGTAAGATGCTTTTCTGTGACTGGTGAGTACTCAACCAAGTCATTCTGAGAATAGTGTATGCG
GCGACCGAGTTGCTCTTGCCCGGCGTCAACACGGGATAATACCGCGCCACATAGCAGAACTTTAAAAGTG
CTCATCATTGGAAAACGTTCTTCGGGGCGAAAACTCTCAAGGATCTTACCGCTGTTGAGATCCAGTTCGA
TGTAACCCACTCGTGCACCCAACTGATCTTCAGCATCTTTTACTTTCACCAGCGTTTCTGGGTGAGCAAA
AACAGGAAGGCAAAATGCCGCAAAAAAGGGAATAAGGGCGACACGGAAATGTTGAATACTCATACTCTTC
CTTTTTCAATATTATTGAAGCATTTATCAGGGTTATTGTCTCATGAGCGGATACATATTTGAATGTATTT
AGAAAAATAAACAAATAGGGGTTCCGCGCACATTTCCCCGAAAAGTGCCACCTGACGTCTAAGAAACCAT
TATTATCATGACATTAACCTATAAAAATAGGCGTATCACGAGGCCCTTTCGT
